>Addgene plasmid #191525 | pN1-TOMM20-QUE37C | addgene full sequence | sequence record 375341 | Addgene NGS Result
CGTTACATAACTTACGGTAAATGGCCCGCCTGGCTGACCGCCCAACGACCCCCGCCCATTGACGTCAATA
ATGACGTATGTTCCCATAGTAACGCCAATAGGGACTTTCCATTGACGTCAATGGGTGGAGTATTTACGGT
AAACTGCCCACTTGGCAGTACATCAAGTGTATCATATGCCAAGTACGCCCCCTATTGACGTCAATGACGG
TAAATGGCCCGCCTGGCATTATGCCCAGTACATGACCTTATGGGACTTTCCTACTTGGCAGTACATCTAC
GTATTAGTCATCGCTATTACCATGGTGATGCGGTTTTGGCAGTACATCAATGGGCGTGGATAGCGGTTTG
ACTCACGGGGATTTCCAAGTCTCCACCCCATTGACGTCAATGGGAGTTTGTTTTGGCACCAAAATCAACG
GGACTTTCCAAAATGTCGTAACAACTCCGCCCCATTGACGCAAATGGGCGGTAGGCGTGTACGGTGGGAG
GTCTATATAAGCAGAGCTGGTTTAGTGAACCGTCAGATCCGCTAGCGCCACCATGGTGGGTCGGAACAGC
GCCATCGCCGCCGGTGTATGCGGGGCCCTTTTCATTGGGTACTGCATCTACTTCGACCGCAAAAGACGAA
GTGACCCCAACTTCAAGAACAGGCTTCGAGAACGAAGAAAGAAACAGAAGCTTGCCAAGGAGAGAGCTGG
GCTTTCCAAGTTACCTGACCTTAAAGATGCTGAAGCTGTTCAGAAGTTCTTCCTTGAAGAAATACAGCTT
GGTGAAGAGTTACTAGCTCAAGGTGAATATGAGAAGGGCGTAGACCATCTGACAAATGCAATTGCTGTGT
GTGGACAGCCACAGCAGTTACTGCAGGTCTTACAGCAAACTCTTCCACCACCAGTGTTCCAGATGCTTCT
GACTAAGCTCCCAACAATTAGTCAGAGAATTGTAAGTGCTCAGAGCTTGGCTGAAGATGATGTGGAAGGC
GGTAGCGGGGATCCACCGGTCGCCACCATGGTGAAAACTGTGAAAGTGAATATAACAACCCCTGATGGGC
CAGTCTACGACGCTGATATCGAGATGGTGTCCGTGCGGGCCGAGAGTGGTGATCTCGGCATCCTCCCCGG
TCACATTCCCACAAAGGCCCCACTGAAGATCGGAGCTGTGCGGCTGAAGAAGGACGGCCAAACAGAGGAT
GTCGCAGTCTCAGGCGGCACTGTTGAAGTGCGGCCTGACCACGTTACCATTAATGCTCAAGCCGCTGAAC
GGGCGGAGGACATTGACGTCCTCCGCGCCAAAGCGGCGAAAGAGCGGGCGGAGCGCCGCCTGCAAAGCCA
GACCCGTTACAACAGCCACAACGTCTATATCATGGCCGACAAGCAGAAGAACGGCATCAAGGTGAACTTC
AAGATCCGCCACAACATCGAGGACGGCAGCGTGCAGCTCGCCGACCACTACCAGCAGAACACCCCCATCG
GCGACGGCCCCGTGCTGCTGCCCGACAACCACTACCTGAGCACCCAGTCCAAGCTGAGCAAAGACCCCAA
CGAGAAGCGCGATCACATGGTCCTGCTGGAGTTCGTGACCGCCGCCGGGATCACTCTCGGCATGGACGAG
CTGTACAAGGGTGGCACCGGAGGGAGCATGGTGAGCAAGGGCGAGGAGCTGTTCACCGGGGTGGTGCCCA
TCCTGGTCGAGCTGGACGGCGACGTAAACGGCCACAAGTTCAGCGTGTCCGGCGAGGGCGAGGGCGATGC
CACCTACGGCAAGCTGACCCTGAAGTTCATCTGCACCACCGGCAAGCTGCCCGTGCCCTGGCCCACCCTC
GTGACCACCCTGACCTACGGCGTGCAGTGCTTCAGCCGCTACCCCGACCACATGAAGCAGCACGACTTCT
TCAAGTCCGCCATGCCCGAAGGCTACGTCCAGGAGCGCACCATCTTCTTCAAGGACGACGGCAACTACAA
GACCCGCGCCGAGGTGAAGTTCGAGGGCGACACCCTGGTGAACCGCATCGAGCTGAAGGGCATCGACTTC
AAGGAGGACGGCAACATCCTGGGGCACAAGCTGGAGTACAACCTGGGTGACATCGACTTCAAACGGGCCG
AACTGGCGTTAAAACGCGCCATGAACCGTTTGAGCGTTGCGGAAGATAAGTGAGCGGCCGCGACTCTAGA
TCATAATCAGCCATACCACATTTGTAGAGGTTTTACTTGCTTTAAAAAACCTCCCACACCTCCCCCTGAA
CCTGAAACATAAAATGAATGCAATTGTTGTTGTTAACTTGTTTATTGCAGCTTATAATGGTTACAAATAA
AGCAATAGCATCACAAATTTCACAAATAAAGCATTTTTTTCACTGCATTCTAGTTGTGGTTTGTCCAAAC
TCATCAATGTATCTTAAGGCGTAAATTGTAAGCGTTAATATTTTGTTAAAATTCGCGTTAAATTTTTGTT
AAATCAGCTCATTTTTTAACCAATAGGCCGAAATCGGCAAAATCCCTTATAAATCAAAAGAATAGACCGA
GATAGGGT
[37 nt withheld, positions 2529-2565]
AAAGAACGTGGACTCCAACGTCAAAGG
[49 nt withheld, positions 2593-2641]
T
[91 nt withheld, positions 2643-2733]
G
[124 nt withheld, positions 2735-2858]
CAGGTGGCACTTTTCGGGGAAATGTGCGCGGAACCCCTATTTGTTTATTTTTCTAAATACATTCAAATAT
GTATCCGCTCATGAGACAATAACCCTGATAAATGCTTCAATAATATTGAAAAAGGAAGAGTCCTGAGGCG
GAAAGAACCAGCTGTGGAATGTGTGTCAGTTAGGGTGTGGAAAGTCCCCAGGCTCCCCAGCAGGCAGAAG
TATGCAAAGCATGCATCTCAATTAGTCAGCAACCAGGTGTGGAAAGTCCCCAGGCTCCCCAGCAGGCAGA
AGTATGCAAAGCATGCATCTCAATTAGTCAGCAACCATAGTCCCGCCCCTAACTCCGCCCATCCCGCCCC
TAACTCCGCCCAGTTCCGCCCATTCTCCGCCCCATGGCTGACTAATTTTTTTTATTTATGCAGAGGCCGA
GGCCGCCTCGGCCTCTGAGCTATTCCAGAAGTAGTGAGGAGGCTTTTTTGGAGGCCTAGGCTTTTGCAAA
GATCGATCAAGAGACAGGATGAGGATCGTTTCGCATGATTGAACAAGATGGATTGCACGCAGGTTCTCCG
GCCGCTTGGGTGGAGAGGCTATTCGGCTATGACTGGGCACAACAGACAATCGGCTGCTCTGATGCCGCCG
TGTTCCGGCTGTCAGCGCAGGGGCGCCCGGTTCTTTTTGTCAAGACCGACCTGTCCGGTGCCCTGAATGA
ACTGCAAGACGAGGCAGCGCGGCTATCGTGGCTGGCCACGACGGGCGTTCCTTGCGCAGCTGTGCTCGAC
GTTGTCACTGAAGCGGGAAGGGACTGGCTGCTATTGGGCGAAGTGCCGGGGCAGGATCTCCTGTCATCTC
ACCTTGCTCCTGCCGAGAAAGTATCCATCATGGCTGATGCAATGCGGCGGCTGCATACGCTTGATCCGGC
TACCTGCCCATTCGACCACCAAGCGAAACATCGCATCGAGCGAGCACGTACTCGGATGGAAGCCGGTCTT
GTCGATCAGGATGATCTGGACGAAGAGCATCAGGGGCTCGCGCCAGCCGAACTGTTCGCCAGGCTCAAGG
CGAGCATGCCCGACGGCGAGGATCTCGTCGTGACCCATGGCGATGCCTGCTTGCCGAATATCATGGTGGA
AAATGGCCGCTTTTCTGGATTCATCGACTGTGGCCGGCTGGGTGTGGCGGACCGCTATCAGGACATAGCG
TTGGCTACCCGTGATATTGCTGAAGAGCTTGGCGGCGAATGGGCTGACCGCTTCCTCGTGCTTTACGGTA
TCGCCGCTCCCGATTCGCAGCGCATCGCCTTCTATCGCCTTCTTGACGAGTTCTTCTGAGCGGGACTCTG
GGGTTCGAAATGACCGACCAAGCGACGCCCAACCTGCCATCACGAGATTTCGATTCCACCGCCGCCTTCT
ATGAAAGGTTGGGCTTCGGAATCGTTTTCCGGGACGCCGGCTGGATGATCCTCCAGCGCGGGGATCTCAT
GCTGGAGTTCTTCGCCCACCCTAGGGGGAGGCTAACTGAAACACGGAAGGAGACAATACCGGAAGGAACC
CGCGCTATGACGGCAATAAAAAGACAGAATAAAACGCACGGTGTTGGGTCGTTTGTTCATAAACGCGGGG
TTCGGTCCCAGGGCTGGCACTCTGTCGATACCCCACCGAGACCCCATTGGGGCCAATACGCCCGCGTTTC
TTCCTTTTCCCCACCCCACCCCCCAAGTTCGGGTGAAGGCCCAGGGCTCGCAGCCAACGTCGGGGCGGCA
GGCCCTGCCATAGCCTCAGGTTACTCATATATACTTTAGATTGATTTAAAACTTCATTTTTAATTTAAAA
GGATCTAGGTGAAGATCCTTTTTGATAATCTCATGACCAAAATCCCTTAACGTGAGTTTTCGTTCCACTG
AGCGTCAGACCCCGTAGAAAAGATCAAAGGATCTTCTTGAGATCCTTTTTTTCTGCGCGTAATCTGCTGC
TTGCAAACAAAAAAACCACCGCTACCAGCGGTGGTTTGTTTGCCGGATCAAGAGCTACCAACTCTTTTTC
CGAAGGTAACTGGCTTCAGCAGAGCGCAGATACCAAATACTGTTCTTCTAGTGTAGCCGTAGTTAGGCCA
CCACTTCAAGAACTCTGTAGCACCGCCTACATACCTCGCTCTGCTAATCCTGTTACCAGTGGCTGCTGCC
AGTGGCGATAAGTCGTGTCTTACCGGGTTGGACTCAAGACGATAGTTACCGGATAAGGCGCAGCGGTCGG
GCTGAACGGGGGGTTCGTGCACACAGCCCAGCTTGGAGCGAACGACCTACACCGAACTGAGATACCTACA
GCGTGAGCTATGAGAAAGCGCCACGCTTCCCGAAGGGAGAAAGGCGGACAGGTATCCGGTAAGCGGCAGG
GTCGGAACAGGAGAGCGCACGAGGGAGCTTCCAGGGGGAAACGCCTGGTATCTTTATAGTCCTGTCGGGT
TTCGCCACCTCTGACTTGAGCGTCGATTTTTGTGATGCTCGTCAGGGGGGCGGAGCCTATGGAAAAACGC
CAGCAACGCGGCCTTTTTACGGTTCCTGGCCTTTTGCTGGCCTTTTGCTCACATGTTCTTTCCTGCGTTA
TCCCCTGATTCTGTGGATAACCGTATTACCGCCATGCATTAGTTATTAATAGTAATCAATTACGGGGTCA
TTAGTTCATAGCCCATATATGGAGTTCCG
Features (pLannotate 1.2.2; 17 found; start..end, strand, type, name):
      1..304     +  enhancer       CMV enhancer: human cytomegalovirus immediate early enhancer
    305..508     +  promoter       CMV promoter: human cytomegalovirus (CMV) immediate early promoter
    543..977     +  CDS            TOMM20: TOM20_HUMAN - Also known as KIAA0016. Experimental evidence at protein level: Swiss-Prot protein existence level 1. Central component of the receptor complex responsible for the recognition and translocation of cytosolically synthesized mitochondrial preproteins. Together with TOM22 functions as the transit peptide receptor at the surface of the mitochondrion outer membrane and facilitates the movement of preproteins into the TOM40 translocation pore (By similarity). Required for the translocation across the mitochondrial outer membrane of cytochrome P450 monooxygenases. From Homo sapiens (Hum
   1014..1334    +  CDS            atpC (fragment): ATPE_BACSU - Experimental evidence at protein level: Swiss-Prot protein existence level 1. Produces ATP from ADP in the presence of a proton gradient across the membrane. From Bacillus subtilis (strain 168).
   1350..2072    +  CDS            cEGFP: cEGFP is a basic (constitutively fluorescent) green fluorescent protein published in 2008, derived from Aequorea victoria.
   2079..2150    +  CDS            atpC (fragment): ATPE_BACP3 - Experimental evidence at protein level: Swiss-Prot protein existence level 1. Produces ATP from ADP in the presence of a proton gradient across the membrane. From Bacillus sp. (strain PS3).
   2169..2252    +  CDS            large T antigen (fragment): large T antigen from SV40 (simian virus 40)
   2275..2396    +  polyA_signal   SV40 poly(A) signal: SV40 polyadenylation signal
   2430..2858    -  rep_origin     f1 ori (sequence partly withheld): f1 bacteriophage origin of replication; arrow indicates direction of (+) strand synthesis
   2885..2989    +  promoter       AmpR promoter: bla
   2991..3348    +  promoter       SV40 promoter: SV40 enhancer and early promoter
   3383..4177    +  CDS            NeoR/KanR: aminoglycoside phosphotransferase from Tn5; aph(3')-II (or nptII); confers resistance to neomycin, kanamycin, and G418 (Geneticin®)
   4198..4350    +  CDS            ble (fragment): BLE_KLEPN - Experimental evidence at protein level: Swiss-Prot protein existence level 1. Binding protein with a strong affinity to the bleomycin family of antibiotics. Binds to CL990; an antimitotic-antibiotic compound. From Klebsiella pneumoniae.
   4409..4456    +  polyA_signal   HSV TK poly(A) signal: herpes simplex virus thymidine kinase polyadenylation signal (Cole and Stacy, 1985)
   4547..4563    -  polyA_signal   bGH poly(A) signal (fragment): bovine growth hormone polyadenylation signal
   4785..5373    +  rep_origin     ori: high-copy-number ColE1/pMB1/pBR322/pUC origin of replication
   5488..5547    +  enhancer       CMV enhancer (fragment): human cytomegalovirus immediate early enhancer
