[The description below was written by a language model from this plasmid's Addgene catalogue record and pLannotate feature annotations shown in this document.]
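Description:
pN1-TOMM20-QUE37C is a 5.5 kb mammalian expression plasmid built on a pN1 backbone, designed to display the genetically encoded ATP indicator QUEEN-37C on the mitochondrial outer membrane. It is propagated in E. coli from a high-copy ColE1/pUC-type origin and also carries an f1 phage origin. Selection relies on a single Tn5 NeoR/KanR (aminoglycoside phosphotransferase) gene placed behind tandem bacterial (AmpR/bla) and SV40 early promoters and followed by the HSV TK polyadenylation signal. This arrangement gives kanamycin resistance in bacteria and would allow G418 selection in mammalian cells. Short annotated fragments of ble, the bGH poly(A) signal and SV40 large T antigen appear to be backbone remnants or partial matches rather than functional parts.

The payload is driven by the human CMV immediate early enhancer and promoter and terminated by the SV40 poly(A) signal. The first annotated coding segment is human TOMM20, a receptor component of the outer membrane translocase, which here serves as the targeting and anchoring module. The annotated sensor segments follow it on the same strand: a circularly permuted EGFP (cEGFP) flanked by fragments of the bacterial F-type ATP synthase epsilon subunit (atpC), with the upstream fragment matching Bacillus subtilis and the short downstream one Bacillus PS3. In QUEEN-type indicators, ATP binding to the epsilon subunit causes a conformational change that alters the fluorescence of the inserted permuted GFP, giving an optical readout of ATP concentration. The record lists the insert as synthetic and does not state the cloning sites. The stated use is ATP measurement at the mitochondrial outer membrane, in the context of live-cell imaging of metabolic heterogeneity.
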