Addgene plasmid #191525: pN1-TOMM20-QUE37C
Purpose: ATP measurement, mitochondria outer membrane
Depositing lab: Yasushi Okada. Depositing organization: RIKEN Center for Biosystems Dynamics Research, Kobe. Publication: Live cell imaging of metabolic heterogeneity by quantitative fluorescent ATP indicator protein, QUEEN-37C. Yaginuma H, Okada Y. bioRxiv 2021.10.08.463131 10.1101/2021.10.08.463131.
Backbone
  Vector backbone: pN1
  Vector type: Mammalian Expression
Growth in bacteria
  Bacterial resistance: Kanamycin, 50 μg/mL
  Growth temperature: 37°C
  Growth strain: DH5alpha
  Copy number: High Copy
Gene/Insert
  Gene/Insert name: QUEEN-37C
  Species: Synthetic
  Cloning method: Restriction Enzyme; 5′ cloning site unknown (unknown if destroyed); 3′ cloning site unknown (unknown if destroyed)
  Sequencing primers: 5′ unknown
Terms and licenses: Academic/Nonprofit Terms; Industry Terms: Not Available to Industry
How to cite: pN1-TOMM20-QUE37C was a gift from Yasushi Okada (Addgene plasmid # 191525 ; http://n2t.net/addgene:191525 ; RRID:Addgene_191525)
